Addgene plasmid #143430: TFORF0687
Purpose: Lentiviral vector for overexpressing transcription factor ORFs with unique 24-bp barcodes. Barcodes facilitate identification of transcription factors in pooled screens.
Depositing lab: Feng Zhang. Depositing organization: Broad Institute. Publication: A transcription factor atlas of directed differentiation. Joung J, Ma S, Tay T, Geiger-Schuller KR, Kirchgatterer PC, Verdine VK, Guo B, Arias-Garcia MA, Allen WE, Singh A, Kuksenko O, Abudayyeh OO, Gootenberg JS, Fu Z, Macrae RK, Buenrostro JD, Regev A, Zhang F. Cell. 2023 Jan 5;186(1):209-229.e26. doi: 10.1016/j.cell.2022.11.026. PubMed 36608654.
Backbone
  Vector backbone: pLX_TRC317
  Backbone manufacturer: Broad Institute Genetic Perturbation Platform
  Backbone size w/o insert (bp): 8264
  Vector type: Mammalian Expression, Lentiviral
  Selectable markers: Puromycin
Growth in bacteria
  Bacterial resistance: Ampicillin, 100 μg/mL
  Growth temperature: 37°C
  Growth strain: NEB Stable
  Copy number: High Copy
Gene/Insert
  Gene/Insert name: PRDM10
  Species: H. sapiens (human)
  Insert size (bp): 3572
  Entrez Gene: PRDM10 (a.k.a. PFM7)
  Promoter: EF1a
  Cloning method: Unknown
  Sequencing primers: 5′ GGGTGGAGACTGAAGTTAGGCCAG; 3′ CACATAGCGTAAAAGGAGCAACATAG
Terms and licenses: Academic/Nonprofit Terms; Industry Terms: Not Available to Industry
Depositor comments: NM_199437,ENST00000360871 . The transcription factor ORF portion of this plasmid was synthesized by Genewiz. Please test multiple small colonies in case of plasmid recombination. To make this collection available in a timely manner, a portion of this collection was not fully sequenced by Addgene. If an Addgene verified full plasmid sequence is not available, please contact us prior to placing an order to request the full sequence.
How to cite: TFORF0687 was a gift from Feng Zhang (Addgene plasmid # 143430 ; http://n2t.net/addgene:143430 ; RRID:Addgene_143430)
