[The description below was written by a language model from this plasmid's Addgene catalogue record and pLannotate feature annotations shown in this document.]
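Description:
TFORF0687 is a lentiviral mammalian expression plasmid built on the pLX_TRC317 backbone from the Broad Institute Genetic Perturbation Platform, carrying the human transcription factor PRDM10 (also known as PFM7) as a synthesized open reading frame. It belongs to a barcoded transcription factor ORF collection in which each clone has a unique 24-bp barcode, so individual factors can be identified in pooled overexpression screens. The barcode is not annotated in the feature table. In bacteria the plasmid is maintained by a high-copy ColE1/pUC-type origin with ampicillin resistance, and an f1 origin is also present. The depositor warns that the plasmid can recombine, as is common for vectors carrying repeated LTRs.

The viral cassette follows a third-generation, self-inactivating layout. An RSV promoter drives a truncated HIV-1 5' LTR, followed by the Ψ packaging signal with a gag fragment, the Rev response element, a cPPT/CTS and, at the far end, a ΔU3 3' LTR with a downstream SV40 polyadenylation signal. Within this unit, an SV40 early promoter/origin region lies upstream of a puromycin N-acetyltransferase gene for selecting transduced cells. A separate EF-1α promoter provides strong constitutive expression of the PRDM10 coding sequence, annotated at about 3.5 kb. A WPRE downstream of the ORF enhances transcript stability and expression. The short U6 promoter fragment between the ORF and the WPRE is only a partial match, with no associated guide or hairpin cassette annotated. The sequenced record of 11,836 nt agrees with the stated backbone and insert sizes. Typical use is packaging into lentivirus to overexpress PRDM10 stably, for example in directed differentiation or cell-state screens.
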