Features (pLannotate 1.2.2; 31 found; start..end, strand, type, name):
      5..231     +  promoter       RSV promoter: Rous sarcoma virus enhancer/promoter
    232..412     +  LTR            5' LTR (truncated): truncated 5' long terminal repeat (LTR) from HIV-1
    459..584     +  misc_feature   HIV-1 Ψ: packaging signal of human immunodeficiency virus type 1
    568..931     +  CDS            HIV-1 gag (fragment): gag protein from human immunodeficiency virus 1; gag
   1077..1310    +  misc_feature   RRE: The Rev response element (RRE) of HIV-1 allows for Rev-dependent mRNA export from the nucleus to the cytoplasm.
   1687..1713    +  CDS            Rev (fragment): human immunodeficiency virus 1 (HIV-1) Rev protein; rev; enhances nuclear export of unspliced and incompletely spliced viral mRNAs
   1720..1743    +  promoter       SV40 promoter (fragment): SV40 early promoter
   1744..1815    +  promoter       SV40 promoter (fragment): SV40 enhancer and early promoter
   1839..1974    +  rep_origin     SV40 ori: SV40 origin of replication
   2020..2616    +  CDS            PuroR (fragment): puromycin N-acetyltransferase; pac from Streptomyces; confers resistance to puromycin
   2665..2782    +  misc_feature   cPPT/CTS: central polypurine tract and central termination sequence of HIV-1
   2847..2913    +  CDS            small t antigen (fragment): SV40 (simian virus 40) small t antigen
   2920..4098    +  promoter       EF-1α promoter: strong constitutive promoter for human elongation factor EF-1α
   4115..7582    +  CDS            PRDM10: PRD10_HUMAN - Also known as KIAA1231, PFM7, TRIS. Experimental evidence at protein level: Swiss-Prot protein existence level 1. May be involved in transcriptional regulation. From Homo sapiens (Human).
   7598..7651    +  promoter       U6 promoter (fragment): RNA polymerase III promoter for human U6 snRNA
   7693..8281    +  misc_feature   WPRE: woodchuck hepatitis virus posttranscriptional regulatory element
   8332..8351    +  misc_feature   cPPT/CTS (fragment): central polypurine tract and central termination sequence of HIV-1
   8353..8586    +  LTR            3' LTR (ΔU3): self-inactivating 3' long terminal repeat (LTR) from HIV-1
   8664..8785    +  polyA_signal   SV40 poly(A) signal: SV40 polyadenylation signal
   8825..8960    +  rep_origin     SV40 ori: SV40 origin of replication
   8981..8999    -  promoter       T7 promoter: promoter for bacteriophage T7 RNA polymerase
   9007..9162    +  CDS            lacZα (fragment): LacZα fragment of β-galactosidase; lacZ fragment
   9167..9595    +  rep_origin     f1 ori (sequence partly withheld): f1 bacteriophage origin of replication; arrow indicates direction of (+) strand synthesis
   9648..9752    +  promoter       AmpR promoter: bla
   9753..10613   +  CDS            AmpR: β-lactamase; bla; confers resistance to ampicillin, carbenicillin, and related antibiotics
  10784..11372   +  rep_origin     ori: high-copy-number ColE1/pMB1/pBR322/pUC origin of replication
  11555..11647   +  CDS            lacI (fragment): lac repressor; lacI; The lac repressor binds to the lac operator to inhibit transcription in E. coli. This inhibition can be relieved by adding lactose or isopropyl-β-D-thiogalactopyranoside (IPTG).
  11660..11681   +  protein_bind   CAP binding site: CAP binding activates transcription in the presence of cAMP. E. coli catabolite activator protein
  11696..11726   +  promoter       lac promoter: promoter for the E. coli lac operon
  11730..11752   +  protein_bind   lac operator (fragment): The lac repressor binds to the lac operator to inhibit transcription in E. coli. This inhibition can be relieved by adding lactose or isopropyl-β-D-thiogalactopyranoside (IPTG). lac repressor encoded by lacI
  11795..11813   +  promoter       T3 promoter: promoter for bacteriophage T3 RNA polymerase
>Addgene plasmid #143430 | TFORF0687 | addgene full sequence | sequence record 397936 | Addgene NGS Result
TTAATGTAGTCTTATGCAATACTCTTGTAGTCTTGCAACATGGTAACGATGAGTTAGCAACATGCCTTAC
AAGGAGAGAAAAAGCACCGTGCATGCCGATTGGTGGAAGTAAGGTGGTACGATCGTGCCTTATTAGGAAG
GCAACAGACGGGTCTGACATGGATTGGACGAACCACTGAATTGCCGCATTGCAGAGATATTGTATTTAAG
TGCCTAGCTCGATACATAAACGGGTCTCTCTGGTTAGACCAGATCTGAGCCTGGGAGCTCTCTGGCTAAC
TAGGGAACCCACTGCTTAAGCCTCAATAAAGCTTGCCTTGAGTGCTTCAAGTAGTGTGTGCCCGTCTGTT
GTGTGACTCTGGTAACTAGAGATCCCTCAGACCCTTTTAGTCAGTGTGGAAAATCTCTAGCAGTGGCGCC
CGAACAGGGACTTGAAAGCGAAAGGGAAACCAGAGGAGCTCTCTCGACGCAGGACTCGGCTTGCTGAAGC
GCGCACGGCAAGAGGCGAGGGGCGGCGACTGGTGAGTACGCCAAAAATTTTGACTAGCGGAGGCTAGAAG
GAGAGAGATGGGTGCGAGAGCGTCAGTATTAAGCGGGGGAGAATTAGATCGCGATGGGAAAAAATTCGGT
TAAGGCCAGGGGGAAAGAAAAAATATAAATTAAAACATATAGTATGGGCAAGCAGGGAGCTAGAACGATT
CGCAGTTAATCCTGGCCTGTTAGAAACATCAGAAGGCTGTAGACAAATACTGGGACAGCTACAACCATCC
CTTCAGACAGGATCAGAAGAACTTAGATCATTATATAATACAGTAGCAACCCTCTATTGTGTGCATCAAA
GGATAGAGATAAAAGACACCAAGGAAGCTTTAGACAAGATAGAGGAAGAGCAAAACAAAAGTAAGACCAC
CGCACAGCAAGCGGCCGCTGATCTTCAGACCTGGAGGAGGAGATATGAGGGACAATTGGAGAAGTGAATT
ATATAAATATAAAGTAGTAAAAATTGAACCATTAGGAGTAGCACCCACCAAGGCAAAGAGAAGAGTGGTG
CAGAGAGAAAAAAGAGCAGTGGGAATAGGAGCTTTGTTCCTTGGGTTCTTGGGAGCAGCAGGAAGCACTA
TGGGCGCAGCGTCAATGACGCTGACGGTACAGGCCAGACAATTATTGTCTGGTATAGTGCAGCAGCAGAA
CAATTTGCTGAGGGCTATTGAGGCGCAACAGCATCTGTTGCAACTCACAGTCTGGGGCATCAAGCAGCTC
CAGGCAAGAATCCTGGCTGTGGAAAGATACCTAAAGGATCAACAGCTCCTGGGGATTTGGGGTTGCTCTG
GAAAACTCATTTGCACCACTGCTGTGCCTTGGAATGCTAGTTGGAGTAATAAATCTCTGGAACAGATTTG
GAATCACACGACCTGGATGGAGTGGGACAGAGAAATTAACAATTACACAAGCTTAATACACTCCTTAATT
GAAGAATCGCAAAACCAGCAAGAAAAGAATGAACAAGAATTATTGGAATTAGATAAATGGGCAAGTTTGT
GGAATTGGTTTAACATAACAAATTGGCTGTGGTATATAAAATTATTCATAATGATAGTAGGAGGCTTGGT
AGGTTTAAGAATAGTTTTTGCTGTACTTTCTATAGTGAATAGAGTTAGGCAGGGATATTCACCATTATCG
TTTCAGACCCACCTCCCAACCCCGAGGGGACCCATGCATTGCATCTCAATTAGTCAGCAACCAGGTGTGG
AAAGTCCCCAGGCTCCCCAGCAGGCAGAAGTATGCAAAGCATGCGTCTCAATTAGTCAGCAACCATAGTC
CCGCCCCTAACTCCGCCCATCCCGCCCCTAACTCCGCCCAGTTCCGCCCATTCTCCGCCCCATGGCTGAC
TAATTTTTTTTATTTATGCAGAGGCCGAGGCCGCCTCGGCCTCTGAGCTATTCCAGAAGTAGTGAGGAGG
CTTTTTTGGAGGCCTAGGCTTTTGCAAAAAGCTTTCTAGAGGTACCACCGGAGCTTACCATGACCGAGTA
CAAGCCCACGGTGCGCCTCGCCACCCGCGACGACGTCCCCAGGGCCGTACGCACCCTCGCCGCCGCGTTC
GCCGACTACCCCGCCACGCGCCACACCGTCGATCCGGACCGCCACATCGAGCGGGTCACCGAGCTGCAAG
AACTCTTCCTCACGCGCGTCGGGCTCGACATCGGCAAGGTGTGGGTCGCGGACGACGGCGCCGCCGTGGC
GGTCTGGACCACGCCGGAGAGCGTCGAAGCGGGGGCGGTGTTCGCCGAGATCGGCCCGCGCATGGCCGAG
TTGAGCGGTTCCCGGCTGGCCGCGCAGCAACAGATGGAAGGCCTCCTGGCGCCGCACCGGCCCAAGGAGC
CCGCGTGGTTCCTGGCCACCGTCGGCGTCTCGCCCGACCACCAGGGCAAGGGTCTGGGCAGCGCCGTCGT
GCTCCCCGGAGTGGAGGCGGCCGAGCGCGCCGGGGTGCCCGCCTTCCTGGAGACCTCCGCGCCCCGCAAC
CTCCCCTTCTACGAGCGGCTCGGCTTCACCGTCACCGCCGACGTCGAGGTGCCCGAAGGACCGCGCACCT
GGTGCATGACCCGCAAGCCCGGTGCCAGTTAACGAATTCTAGATCTTGAGACAAATGGCAGTATTCATCC
ACAATTTTAAAAGAAAAGGGGGGATTGGGGGGTACAGTGCAGGGGAAAGAATAGTAGACATAATAGCAAC
AGACATACAAACTAAAGAATTACAAAAACAAATTACAAAAATTCAAAATTTTCGGGTTTATTACAGGGAC
AGCAGAGATCCACTTTGGCGCCGGCTCGAGGCCTGCAGGTGCAAAGATGGATAAAGTTTTAAACAGAGAG
GAATCTTTGCAGCTAATGGACCTTCTAGGTCTTGAAAGGAGTGGGAATTGGCTCCGGTGCCCGTCAGTGG
GCAGAGCGCACATCGCCCACAGTCCCCGAGAAGTTGGGGGGAGGGGTCGGCAATTGAACCGGTGCCTAGA
GAAGGTGGCGCGGGGTAAACTGGGAAAGTGATGTCGTGTACTGGCTCCGCCTTTTTCCCGAGGGTGGGGG
AGAACCGTATATAAGTGCAGTAGTCGCCGTGAACGTTCTTTTTCGCAACGGGTTTGCCGCCAGAACACAG
GTAAGTGCCGTGTGTGGTTCCCGCGGGCCTGGCCTCTTTACGGGTTATGGCCCTTGCGTGCCTTGAATTA
CTTCCACCTGGCTGCAGTACGTGATTCTTGATCCCGAGCTTCGGGTTGGAAGTGGGTGGGAGAGTTCGAG
GCCTTGCGCTTAAGGAGCCCCTTCGCCTCGTGCTTGAGTTGAGGCCTGGCCTGGGCGCTGGGGCCGCCGC
GTGCGAATCTGGTGGCACCTTCGCGCCTGTCTCGCTGCTTTCGATAAGTCTCTAGCCATTTAAAATTTTT
GATGACCTGCTGCGACGCTTTTTTTCTGGCAAGATAGTCTTGTAAATGCGGGCCAAGATCTGCACACTGG
TATTTCGGTTTTTGGGGCCGCGGGCGGCGACGGGGCCCGTGCGTCCCAGCGCACATGTTCGGCGAGGCGG
GGCCTGCGAGCGCGGCCACCGAGAATCGGACGGGGGTAGTCTCAAGCTGGCCGGCCTGCTCTGGTGCCTG
GCCTCGCGCCGCCGTGTATCGCCCCGCCCTGGGCGGCAAGGCTGGCCCGGTCGGCACCAGTTGCGTGAGC
GGAAAGATGGCCGCTTCCCGGCCCTGCTGCAGGGAGCTCAAAATGGAGGACGCGGCGCTCGGGAGAGCGG
GCGGGTGAGTCACCCACACAAAGGAAAAGGGCCTTTCCGTCCTCAGCCGTCGCTTCATGTGACTCCACGG
AGTACCGGGCGCCGTCCAGGCACCTCGATTAGTTCTCGAGCTTTTGGAGTACGTCGTCTTTAGGTTGGGG
GGAGGGGTTTTATGCGATGGAGTTTCCCCACACTGAGTGGGTGGAGACTGAAGTTAGGCCAGCTTGGCAC
TTGATGTAATTCTCCTTGGAATTTGCCCTTTTTGAGTTTGGATCTTGGTTCATTCTCAAGCCTCAGACAG
TGGTTCAAAGTTTTTTTCTTCCATTTCAGGTGTCGTGAGGCTAGCACCGCCACCATGGATTCCAAAGATG
AAAGCTCGCATGTGTGGCCGACATCTGCAGAGCATGAACAGAATGCCGCACAGGTGCACTTTGTTCCGGA
CACAGGAACAGTGGCTCAGATTGTCTATACCGATGACCAGGTTCGCCCCCCACAGCAGGTGGTGTACACG
GCAGATGGTGCCTCCTACACATCAGTGGATGGTCCAGAGCACACGCTGGTGTACATCCACCCGGTGGAAG
CTGCACAGACTCTGTTTACAGACCCCGGCCAGGTAGCTTATGTCCAACAGGATGCTACAGCTCAGCAGGC
CTCATTGCCAGTTCATAACCAGGTGCTGCCTTCCATCGAGAGTGTAGATGGGTCCGACCCTTTGGCAACT
CTGCAGACCCCTCTAGGCAGACTGGAGGCCAAAGAGGAAGAGGATGAGGATGAGGACGAGGACACTGAGG
AAGATGAGGAAGAAGACGGTGAGGACACGGATCTGGATGACTGGGAGCCAGACCCGCCCCGGCCCTTCGA
CCCACACGACTTGTGGTGTGAGGAGTGCAATAACGCGCATGCTTCAGTGTGTCCGAAGCACGGCCCCTTG
CACCCGATCCCCAACCGGCCGGTGCTCACCCGGGCCAGGGCGAGCCTCCCCCTGGTGCTCTACATAGACA
GGTTTCTGGGCGGGGTGTTCTCCAAGCGGCGCATCCCCAAGCGCACCCAGTTTGGCCCCGTGGAGGGGCC
TCTCGTCAGGGGCTCGGAGCTGAAAGACTGTTACATTCACCTCAAGGTTTCTCTTGATAAAGGGGACAGG
AAAGAAAGGGATTTACATGAAGACCTATGGTTTGAGTTGTCTGATGAGACGCTTTGTAACTGGATGATGT
TTGTACGGCCAGCCCAGAATCACCTGGAGCAGAACCTGGTGGCTTACCAGTATGGCCACCATGTGTATTA
TACAACCATAAAAAATGTGGAGCCCAAGCAGGAACTGAAGGTGTGGTATGCCGCATCCTATGCTGAGTTC
GTGAACCAGAAAATTCATGACATTTCTGAGGAAGAAAGGAAAGTTCTTCGAGAGCAAGAGAAGAATTGGC
CCTGCTATGAATGTAACCGCCGATTTATAAGCTCGGAGCAGTTGCAACAGCATCTCAATTCTCATGATGA
GAAACTAGATGTGTTTAGCAGAACAAGAGGCAGAGGAAGGGGACGAGGCAAGAGGCGATTCGGTCCAGGT
CGACGGCCGGGGCGTCCTCCAAAATTTATCCGCCTGGAAATCACCAGCGAAAATGGGGAAAAGAGTGACG
ATGGGACACAGGACTTGCTACATTTTCCCACAAAGGAGCAATTTGATGAGGCTGAACCAGCCACTCTGAA
TGGGCTGGATCAACCAGAACAGACCACTATCCCAATCCCTCAGCTGCCACAGGAAACCCAGTCTTCCCTG
GAACATGAACCAGAAACTCACACCCTGCACCTGCAGCCGCAGCATGAAGAGAGCGTGGTGCCCACCCAGA
GCACGCTGACAGCCGACGACATGCGCAGAGCCAAGCGCATCCGAAATGCAGCTCTTCAGCATCTGTTTAT
TCGGAAGTCCTTCCGGCCTTTTAAATGCTTGCAGTGTGGGAAGGCCTTCCGGGAAAAGGACAAACTGGAC
CAGCACTTACGCTTCCATGGGCGGGAGGGGAACTGCCCACTGACCTGTGATCTCTGTAACAAGGGCTTCA
TCAGCAGCACATCCTTGGAGAGCCACATGAAGCTCCACTCAGACCAGAAGACTTACTCTTGCATTTTTTG
CCCAGAATCCTTTGACCGCCTTGATTTGTTGAAAGATCATGTGGCCATTCATATCAATGATGGCTACTTC
ACCTGCCCAACTTGTAAGAAACGGTTCCCAGATTTTATCCAGGTGAAAAAACACGTGCGCAGCTTCCACT
CAGAAAAGATCTACCAGTGCACAGAGTGTGACAAGGCCTTCTGTCGCCCCGATAAACTGCGACTCCACAT
GCTCCGGCATTCGGACCGCAAAGACTTCCTGTGTTCCACCTGTGGGAAGCAATTTAAGCGAAAAGACAAA
CTACGGGAACACATGCAGAGGATGCATAATCCTGAGAGGGAGGCCAAGAAAGCCGACCGCATCAGCCGCT
CCAAGACGTTCAAGCCCCGCATCACGTCCACAGACTACGACAGCTTCACGTTCAAGTGCCGCCTGTGCAT
GATGGGCTTCCGGCGGCGCGGCATGCTGGTAAATCACTTATCGAAGAGACACCCAGACATGAAGATAGAA
GAGGTGCCAGAGTTAACTCTACCCATCATAAAACCCAATCGTGATTACTTTTGTCAGTATTGCGATAAGG
TTTATAAAAGTGCCAGCAAGCGCAAAGCCCACATTCTGAAGAACCACCCAGGAGCAGAGCTCCCACCGAG
CATTCGGAAGCTCCGACCCGCTGGTCCTGGAGAGCCAGACCCCATGCTGAGCACACACACCCAGCTGACG
GGCACCATCGCCACCCCTCCCGTCTGCTGTCCCCACTGCTCCAAGCAGTACAGCAGCAAGACCAAGATGG
TCCAGCACATTCGAAAGAAGCATCCAGAGTTCGCCCAGCTCTCCAACACCATACACACACCACTGACGAC
AGCTGTGATCAGTGCCACCCCAGCGGTTTTGACTACAGACAGCGCCACTGGAGAGACTGTGGTGACGACG
GACCTGCTCACCCAAGCAATGACAGAACTGTCCCAGACCTTAACGACAGACTACCGAACGCCACAAGGGG
ATTACCAGAGAATTCAGTACATCCCTGTGTCGCAGTCGGCGTCTGGCCTCCAGCAGCCTCAGCACATACA
GCTGCAAGTGGTTCAAGTGGCCTCGGCCACTTCCCCTCACCAGTCACAGCAGTCCACTGTGGATGTTGGC
CAGCTCCATGATCCTCAGCCCTACCCCCAGCACGCCATCCAGGTGCAGCACATCCAGGTCAGCGAGCCTA
CCGCCTCGGCCCCGTCCTCCGCCCAGGTATCTGGGCAGCCGTTGAGTCCCTCAGCCCAGCAGGCTCAGCA
GGGGCTCAGCCCCTCCCACATCCAGGGCAGTTCTTCCACACAGGGGCAGGCTCTGCAGCAGCAGCAGCAG
CAGCAGCAGAATTCCTCTGTGCAGCACACGTACCTGCCCAGTGCTTGGAATTCCTTCCGTGGCTATTCAT
CTGAGATTCAAATGATGACGCTTCCTCCGGGTCAGTTTGTGATTACAGACAGTGGTGTGGCAACTCCAGT
TACTACTGGCCAGGTGAAGGCGGTTACTTCGGGTCATTATGTGTTATCAGAAAGTCAATCAGAATTGGAA
GAAAAGCAAACTTCTGCCCTCTCTGGTGGAGTCCAGGTCGAGCCACCTGCACACAGTGACTCCCTGGACC
CCCAGACCAACAGCCAACAGCAGACCACACAGTACATCATCACCACCACCACCAACGGGAACGGAAGCAG
CGAAGTGCATATCACCAAACCATAGTAATGAACTAGTCCGTAACTTGAAAGTATTTCGATTTCTTGGCTT
TATATATCTTGTGGAAAGGACGACAGCGCTAGATTGGCACCGCTGTAACGCGTTAAGTCGACAATCAACC
TCTGGATTACAAAATTTGTGAAAGATTGACTGGTATTCTTAACTATGTTGCTCCTTTTACGCTATGTGGA
TACGCTGCTTTAATGCCTTTGTATCATGCTATTGCTTCCCGTATGGCTTTCATTTTCTCCTCCTTGTATA
AATCCTGGTTGCTGTCTCTTTATGAGGAGTTGTGGCCCGTTGTCAGGCAACGTGGCGTGGTGTGCACTGT
GTTTGCTGACGCAACCCCCACTGGTTGGGGCATTGCCACCACCTGTCAGCTCCTTTCCGGGACTTTCGCT
TTCCCCCTCCCTATTGCCACGGCGGAACTCATCGCCGCCTGCCTTGCCCGCTGCTGGACAGGGGCTCGGC
TGTTGGGCACTGACAATTCCGTGGTGTTGTCGGGGAAATCATCGTCCTTTCCTTGGCTGCTCGCCTGTGT
TGCCACCTGGATTCTGCGCGGGACGTCCTTCTGCTACGTCCCTTCGGCCCTCAATCCAGCGGACCTTCCT
TCCCGCGGCCTGCTGCCGGCTCTGCGGCCTCTTCCGCGTCTTCGCCTTCGCCCTCAGACGAGTCGGATCT
CCCTTTGGGCCGCCTCCCCGCGTCGACTTTAAGACCAATGACTTACAAGGCAGCTGTAGATCTTAGCCAC
TTTTTAAAAGAAAAGGGGGGACTGGAAGGGCTAATTCACTCCCAACGAAGACAAGATCTGCTTTTTGCTT
GTACTGGGTCTCTCTGGTTAGACCAGATCTGAGCCTGGGAGCTCTCTGGCTAACTAGGGAACCCACTGCT
TAAGCCTCAATAAAGCTTGCCTTGAGTGCTTCAAGTAGTGTGTGCCCGTCTGTTGTGTGACTCTGGTAAC
TAGAGATCCCTCAGACCCTTTTAGTCAGTGTGGAAAATCTCTAGCAGTACGTATAGTAGTTCATGTCATC
TTATTATTCAGTATTTATAACTTGCAAAGAAATGAATATCAGAGAGTGAGAGGAACTTGTTTATTGCAGC
TTATAATGGTTACAAATAAAGCAATAGCATCACAAATTTCACAAATAAAGCATTTTTTTCACTGCATTCT
AGTTGTGGTTTGTCCAAACTCATCAATGTATCTTATCATGTCTGGCTCTAGCTATCCCGCCCCTAACTCC
GCCCATCCCGCCCCTAACTCCGCCCAGTTCCGCCCATTCTCCGCCCCATGGCTGACTAATTTTTTTTATT
TATGCAGAGGCCGAGGCCGCCTCGGCCTCTGAGCTATTCCAGAAGTAGTGAGGAGGCTTTTTTGGAGGCC
TAGGGACGTACCCAATTCGCCCTATAGTGAGTCGTATTACGCGCGCTCACTGGCCGTCGTTTTACAACGT
CGTGACTGGGAAAACCCTGGCGTTACCCAACTTAATCGCCTTGCAGCACATCCCCCTTTCGCCAGCTGGC
GTAATAGCGAAGAGGCCCGCACCGATCGCCCTTCCCAACAGTTGCGCAGCCTGAATGGCGAATGGG
[124 nt withheld, positions 9167-9290]
C
[91 nt withheld, positions 9292-9382]
A
[49 nt withheld, positions 9384-9432]
CCTTTGACGTTGGAGTCCACGTTCTTT
[37 nt withheld, positions 9460-9496]
ACCCTATCTCGGTCTATTCTTTTGATTTATAAGGGATTTTGCCGATTTCGGCCTATTGGTTAAAAAATGA
GCTGATTTAACAAAAATTTAACGCGAATTTTAACAAAATATTAACGCTTACAATTTAGGTGGCACTTTTC
GGGGAAATGTGCGCGGAACCCCTATTTGTTTATTTTTCTAAATACATTCAAATATGTATCCGCTCATGAG
ACAATAACCCTGATAAATGCTTCAATAATATTGAAAAAGGAAGAGTATGAGTATTCAACATTTCCGTGTC
GCCCTTATTCCCTTTTTTGCGGCATTTTGCCTTCCTGTTTTTGCTCACCCAGAAACGCTGGTGAAAGTAA
AAGATGCTGAAGATCAGTTGGGTGCACGAGTGGGTTACATCGAACTGGATCTCAACAGCGGTAAGATCCT
TGAGAGTTTTCGCCCCGAAGAACGTTTTCCAATGATGAGCACTTTTAAAGTTCTGCTATGTGGCGCGGTA
TTATCCCGTATTGACGCCGGGCAAGAGCAACTCGGTCGCCGCATACACTATTCTCAGAATGACTTGGTTG
AGTACTCACCAGTCACAGAAAAGCATCTTACGGATGGCATGACAGTAAGAGAATTATGCAGTGCTGCCAT
AACCATGAGTGATAACACTGCGGCCAACTTACTTCTGACAACGATCGGAGGACCGAAGGAGCTAACCGCT
TTTTTGCACAACATGGGGGATCATGTAACTCGCCTTGATCGTTGGGAACCGGAGCTGAATGAAGCCATAC
CAAACGACGAGCGTGACACCACGATGCCTGTAGCAATGGCAACAACGTTGCGCAAACTATTAACTGGCGA
ACTACTTACTCTAGCTTCCCGGCAACAATTAATAGACTGGATGGAGGCGGATAAAGTTGCAGGACCACTT
CTGCGCTCGGCCCTTCCGGCTGGCTGGTTTATTGCTGATAAATCTGGAGCCGGTGAGCGTGGGTCTCGCG
GTATCATTGCAGCACTGGGGCCAGATGGTAAGCCCTCCCGTATCGTAGTTATCTACACGACGGGGAGTCA
GGCAACTATGGATGAACGAAATAGACAGATCGCTGAGATAGGTGCCTCACTGATTAAGCATTGGTAACTG
TCAGACCAAGTTTACTCATATATACTTTAGATTGATTTAAAACTTCATTTTTAATTTAAAAGGATCTAGG
TGAAGATCCTTTTTGATAATCTCATGACCAAAATCCCTTAACGTGAGTTTTCGTTCCACTGAGCGTCAGA
CCCCGTAGAAAAGATCAAAGGATCTTCTTGAGATCCTTTTTTTCTGCGCGTAATCTGCTGCTTGCAAACA
AAAAAACCACCGCTACCAGCGGTGGTTTGTTTGCCGGATCAAGAGCTACCAACTCTTTTTCCGAAGGTAA
CTGGCTTCAGCAGAGCGCAGATACCAAATACTGTTCTTCTAGTGTAGCCGTAGTTAGGCCACCACTTCAA
GAACTCTGTAGCACCGCCTACATACCTCGCTCTGCTAATCCTGTTACCAGTGGCTGCTGCCAGTGGCGAT
AAGTCGTGTCTTACCGGGTTGGACTCAAGACGATAGTTACCGGATAAGGCGCAGCGGTCGGGCTGAACGG
GGGGTTCGTGCACACAGCCCAGCTTGGAGCGAACGACCTACACCGAACTGAGATACCTACAGCGTGAGCT
ATGAGAAAGCGCCACGCTTCCCGAAGGGAGAAAGGCGGACAGGTATCCGGTAAGCGGCAGGGTCGGAACA
GGAGAGCGCACGAGGGAGCTTCCAGGGGGAAACGCCTGGTATCTTTATAGTCCTGTCGGGTTTCGCCACC
TCTGACTTGAGCGTCGATTTTTGTGATGCTCGTCAGGGGGGCGGAGCCTATGGAAAAACGCCAGCAACGC
GGCCTTTTTACGGTTCCTGGCCTTTTGCTGGCCTTTTGCTCACATGTTCTTTCCTGCGTTATCCCCTGAT
TCTGTGGATAACCGTATTACCGCCTTTGAGTGAGCTGATACCGCTCGCCGCAGCCGAACGACCGAGCGCA
GCGAGTCAGTGAGCGAGGAAGCGGAAGAGCGCCCAATACGCAAACCGCCTCTCCCCGCGCGTTGGCCGAT
TCATTAATGCAGCTGGCACGACAGGTTTCCCGACTGGAAAGCGGGCAGTGAGCGCAACGCAATTAATGTG
AGTTAGCTCACTCATTAGGCACCCCAGGCTTTACACTTTATGCTTCCGGCTCGTATGTTGTGTGGAATTG
TGAGCGGATAACAATTTCACACAGGAAACAGCTATGACCATGATTACGCCAAGCGCGCAATTAACCCTCA
CTAAAGGGAACAAAAGCTGGAGCTGCAAGC
