>Addgene plasmid #143430 | TFORF0687 | depositor partial sequence | sequence record 282428 | Insert
ACCGCCACCATGGATTCCAAAGATGAAAGCTCGCATGTGTGGCCGACATCTGCAGAGCATGAACAGAATG
CCGCACAGGTGCACTTTGTTCCGGACACAGGAACAGTGGCTCAGATTGTCTATACCGATGACCAGGTTCG
CCCCCCACAGCAGGTGGTGTACACGGCAGATGGTGCCTCCTACACATCAGTGGATGGTCCAGAGCACACG
CTGGTGTACATCCACCCGGTGGAAGCTGCACAGACTCTGTTTACAGACCCCGGCCAGGTAGCTTATGTCC
AACAGGATGCTACAGCTCAGCAGGCCTCATTGCCAGTTCATAACCAGGTGCTGCCTTCCATCGAGAGTGT
AGATGGGTCCGACCCTTTGGCAACTCTGCAGACCCCTCTAGGCAGACTGGAGGCCAAAGAGGAAGAGGAT
GAGGATGAGGACGAGGACACTGAGGAAGATGAGGAAGAAGACGGTGAGGACACGGATCTGGATGACTGGG
AGCCAGACCCGCCCCGGCCCTTCGACCCACACGACTTGTGGTGTGAGGAGTGCAATAACGCGCATGCTTC
AGTGTGTCCGAAGCACGGCCCCTTGCACCCGATCCCCAACCGGCCGGTGCTCACCCGGGCCAGGGCGAGC
CTCCCCCTGGTGCTCTACATAGACAGGTTTCTGGGCGGGGTGTTCTCCAAGCGGCGCATCCCCAAGCGCA
CCCAGTTTGGCCCCGTGGAGGGGCCTCTCGTCAGGGGCTCGGAGCTGAAAGACTGTTACATTCACCTCAA
GGTTTCTCTTGATAAAGGGGACAGGAAAGAAAGGGATTTACATGAAGACCTATGGTTTGAGTTGTCTGAT
GAGACGCTTTGTAACTGGATGATGTTTGTACGGCCAGCCCAGAATCACCTGGAGCAGAACCTGGTGGCTT
ACCAGTATGGCCACCATGTGTATTATACAACCATAAAAAATGTGGAGCCCAAGCAGGAACTGAAGGTGTG
GTATGCCGCATCCTATGCTGAGTTCGTGAACCAGAAAATTCATGACATTTCTGAGGAAGAAAGGAAAGTT
CTTCGAGAGCAAGAGAAGAATTGGCCCTGCTATGAATGTAACCGCCGATTTATAAGCTCGGAGCAGTTGC
AACAGCATCTCAATTCTCATGATGAGAAACTAGATGTGTTTAGCAGAACAAGAGGCAGAGGAAGGGGACG
AGGCAAGAGGCGATTCGGTCCAGGTCGACGGCCGGGGCGTCCTCCAAAATTTATCCGCCTGGAAATCACC
AGCGAAAATGGGGAAAAGAGTGACGATGGGACACAGGACTTGCTACATTTTCCCACAAAGGAGCAATTTG
ATGAGGCTGAACCAGCCACTCTGAATGGGCTGGATCAACCAGAACAGACCACTATCCCAATCCCTCAGCT
GCCACAGGAAACCCAGTCTTCCCTGGAACATGAACCAGAAACTCACACCCTGCACCTGCAGCCGCAGCAT
GAAGAGAGCGTGGTGCCCACCCAGAGCACGCTGACAGCCGACGACATGCGCAGAGCCAAGCGCATCCGAA
ATGCAGCTCTTCAGCATCTGTTTATTCGGAAGTCCTTCCGGCCTTTTAAATGCTTGCAGTGTGGGAAGGC
CTTCCGGGAAAAGGACAAACTGGACCAGCACTTACGCTTCCATGGGCGGGAGGGGAACTGCCCACTGACC
TGTGATCTCTGTAACAAGGGCTTCATCAGCAGCACATCCTTGGAGAGCCACATGAAGCTCCACTCAGACC
AGAAGACTTACTCTTGCATTTTTTGCCCAGAATCCTTTGACCGCCTTGATTTGTTGAAAGATCATGTGGC
CATTCATATCAATGATGGCTACTTCACCTGCCCAACTTGTAAGAAACGGTTCCCAGATTTTATCCAGGTG
AAAAAACACGTGCGCAGCTTCCACTCAGAAAAGATCTACCAGTGCACAGAGTGTGACAAGGCCTTCTGTC
GCCCCGATAAACTGCGACTCCACATGCTCCGGCATTCGGACCGCAAAGACTTCCTGTGTTCCACCTGTGG
GAAGCAATTTAAGCGAAAAGACAAACTACGGGAACACATGCAGAGGATGCATAATCCTGAGAGGGAGGCC
AAGAAAGCCGACCGCATCAGCCGCTCCAAGACGTTCAAGCCCCGCATCACGTCCACAGACTACGACAGCT
TCACGTTCAAGTGCCGCCTGTGCATGATGGGCTTCCGGCGGCGCGGCATGCTGGTAAATCACTTATCGAA
GAGACACCCAGACATGAAGATAGAAGAGGTGCCAGAGTTAACTCTACCCATCATAAAACCCAATCGTGAT
TACTTTTGTCAGTATTGCGATAAGGTTTATAAAAGTGCCAGCAAGCGCAAAGCCCACATTCTGAAGAACC
ACCCAGGAGCAGAGCTCCCACCGAGCATTCGGAAGCTCCGACCCGCTGGTCCTGGAGAGCCAGACCCCAT
GCTGAGCACACACACCCAGCTGACGGGCACCATCGCCACCCCTCCCGTCTGCTGTCCCCACTGCTCCAAG
CAGTACAGCAGCAAGACCAAGATGGTCCAGCACATTCGAAAGAAGCATCCAGAGTTCGCCCAGCTCTCCA
ACACCATACACACACCACTGACGACAGCTGTGATCAGTGCCACCCCAGCGGTTTTGACTACAGACAGCGC
CACTGGAGAGACTGTGGTGACGACGGACCTGCTCACCCAAGCAATGACAGAACTGTCCCAGACCTTAACG
ACAGACTACCGAACGCCACAAGGGGATTACCAGAGAATTCAGTACATCCCTGTGTCGCAGTCGGCGTCTG
GCCTCCAGCAGCCTCAGCACATACAGCTGCAAGTGGTTCAAGTGGCCTCGGCCACTTCCCCTCACCAGTC
ACAGCAGTCCACTGTGGATGTTGGCCAGCTCCATGATCCTCAGCCCTACCCCCAGCACGCCATCCAGGTG
CAGCACATCCAGGTCAGCGAGCCTACCGCCTCGGCCCCGTCCTCCGCCCAGGTATCTGGGCAGCCGTTGA
GTCCCTCAGCCCAGCAGGCTCAGCAGGGGCTCAGCCCCTCCCACATCCAGGGCAGTTCTTCCACACAGGG
GCAGGCTCTGCAGCAGCAGCAGCAGCAGCAGCAGAATTCCTCTGTGCAGCACACGTACCTGCCCAGTGCT
TGGAATTCCTTCCGTGGCTATTCATCTGAGATTCAAATGATGACGCTTCCTCCGGGTCAGTTTGTGATTA
CAGACAGTGGTGTGGCAACTCCAGTTACTACTGGCCAGGTGAAGGCGGTTACTTCGGGTCATTATGTGTT
ATCAGAAAGTCAATCAGAATTGGAAGAAAAGCAAACTTCTGCCCTCTCTGGTGGAGTCCAGGTCGAGCCA
CCTGCACACAGTGACTCCCTGGACCCCCAGACCAACAGCCAACAGCAGACCACACAGTACATCATCACCA
CCACCACCAACGGGAACGGAAGCAGCGAAGTGCATATCACCAAACCATAGTAATGAACTAGTCCGTAACT
TGAAAGTATTTCGATTTCTTGGCTTTATATATCTTGTGGAAAGGACGACAGCGCTAGATTGGCACCGCTG
TA
