>Addgene plasmid #143430 | TFORF0687 | depositor partial sequence | sequence record 282429 | Barcode
CAGCGCTAGATTGGCACCGCTGTA
